Addgene plasmid #133925: pTalpha1-Dre
Purpose: Neuron-specific expression of Dre
Depositing lab: Frank Bradke & Sebastián Dupraz. Depositing organization: Deutsches Zentrum fuer Neurodegenerative Erkrankungen (DZNE). Publication: RhoA Controls Axon Extension Independent of Specification in the Developing Brain. Dupraz S, Hilton BJ, Husch A, Santos TE, Coles CH, Stern S, Brakebusch C, Bradke F. Curr Biol. 2019 Nov 18;29(22):3874-3886.e9. doi: 10.1016/j.cub.2019.09.040. Epub 2019 Oct 31. PubMed 31679934.
Backbone
  Vector backbone: pCAGEN
  Vector type: Mammalian Expression
Growth in bacteria
  Bacterial resistance: Ampicillin, 100 μg/mL
  Growth temperature: 37°C
  Growth strain: DH5alpha
  Copy number: High Copy
Gene/Insert
  Gene/Insert name: HA-Dre
  Species: Other
  Promoter: CAG promoter
  Tag / fusion protein: HA (N terminal on insert)
  Cloning method: Ligation Independent Cloning
  Sequencing primers: 5′ na
Terms and licenses: Academic/Nonprofit Terms; Industry Terms: Not Available to Industry
How to cite: pTalpha1-Dre was a gift from Frank Bradke & Sebastián Dupraz (Addgene plasmid # 133925 ; http://n2t.net/addgene:133925 ; RRID:Addgene_133925)
