[The description below was written by a language model from this plasmid's Addgene catalogue record and pLannotate feature annotations shown in this document.]
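Description:
pTalpha1-Dre is a mammalian expression plasmid built on the pCAGEN backbone and intended for neuron-specific expression of the site-specific recombinase Dre. It is propagated in E. coli as a high-copy plasmid through a ColE1/pUC-type origin and selected with ampicillin via the β-lactamase gene and its native promoter. The backbone also carries remnants of lac regulatory sequence (lac promoter, operator, CAP site, short lacI fragments) and an SV40 origin with an adjacent SV40 poly(A) signal. The SV40 origin could support episomal replication in cells expressing large T antigen. No mammalian selection marker is annotated.

The payload is Dre with an N-terminal HA epitope tag; the annotation detects a single-repeat-sized match to an HA tag at the start of the unannotated open region, which is followed by the rabbit β-globin polyadenylation signal. Dre recombines rox target sites and is orthogonal to Cre/loxP, so it can switch on or excise rox-flanked cassettes independently of, or in combination with, Cre-based tools.

The promoter is recorded inconsistently. The catalogue field lists the CAG promoter, but the plasmid name and the stated neuron-specific purpose point to a Tα1 (α1-tubulin) promoter. The feature table finds only a 20-nt trace of the CMV enhancer and no chicken β-actin promoter or chimeric intron. The roughly 1.1 kb upstream of the tag is left unannotated. This suggests that the CAG cassette was largely replaced, though the record does not confirm the replacement's identity. The associated work concerns axon growth in the developing brain, which fits use of the plasmid for restricting recombination to neurons.
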