Features (pLannotate 1.2.2; 14 found; start..end, strand, type, name):
     31..50      +  enhancer       CMV enhancer (fragment): human cytomegalovirus immediate early enhancer
   1176..1202    +  CDS            3xHA (fragment): three tandem HA epitope tags
   2306..2361    +  polyA_signal   β-globin poly(A) signal: rabbit β-globin polyadenylation signal (Gil and Proudfoot, 1987)
   2746..2762    -  protein_bind   lac operator: The lac repressor binds to the lac operator to inhibit transcription in E. coli. This inhibition can be relieved by adding lactose or isopropyl-β-D-thiogalactopyranoside (IPTG). lac repressor encoded by lacI
   2770..2800    -  promoter       lac promoter: promoter for the E. coli lac operon
   2815..2836    -  protein_bind   CAP binding site: CAP binding activates transcription in the presence of cAMP. E. coli catabolite activator protein
   2849..2888    -  CDS            lacI (fragment): lac repressor; lacI; The lac repressor binds to the lac operator to inhibit transcription in E. coli. This inhibition can be relieved by adding lactose or isopropyl-β-D-thiogalactopyranoside (IPTG).
   2895..2917    +  promoter       SV40 promoter (fragment): SV40 enhancer and early promoter
   2941..3076    +  rep_origin     SV40 ori: SV40 origin of replication
   3096..3230    +  polyA_signal   SV40 poly(A) signal: SV40 polyadenylation signal
   3232..3286    -  CDS            lacI (fragment): lac repressor; lacI; The lac repressor binds to the lac operator to inhibit transcription in E. coli. This inhibition can be relieved by adding lactose or isopropyl-β-D-thiogalactopyranoside (IPTG).
   3469..4057    -  rep_origin     ori: high-copy-number ColE1/pMB1/pBR322/pUC origin of replication
   4228..5088    -  CDS            AmpR: β-lactamase; bla; confers resistance to ampicillin, carbenicillin, and related antibiotics
   5089..5193    -  promoter       AmpR promoter: bla
>Addgene plasmid #133925 | pTalpha1-Dre | addgene full sequence | sequence record 263445 | Addgene NGS Result
CACATTTCCCCGAAAAGTGCCACCTGGGTCGACATTGATTATTGACTAGTCAATTCCGTATTAGGAGGGA
TGGCTCATTTCTAGGGACAAAATAACACAGGCTCTGGGGTGAGGTAGGGTCGGGTAAGGGGGCGAGCGGG
GAGGGGTGATGGGAGAGCACTACCGCTAAAGAAAGCAAGCTCTCTAGTAAAGCGTTAAGTACTACTTTGT
ATATTGTTTCTCTTTTTTCCTTTCTCTCTCTCTCTCTCTTTGTTTGTTTTTGGTTTTTGAGACAGGATAT
CACACTATATATCCAGGCCGGGTACAAAATAACCGCAGTCCTCCGCTTCCCAATGCTGGGATTTACAGGC
ATAAACCACTAAGGGCGGTTATGATGACCTTGAGCTGCAAGTCTTCCTGCCTCTGCCTCCCGGGTGCTGT
TGAGGGTCATAGGCGTGGTCTATTCATACTGAGCTTCTGAATTTTGCTCAAATATTAATAATAATAGTAA
TAATAATAACCACAATAATACAACTGTAAAACTAAACATTTACCCACGCCTTTTTGACCATCATTCCCAT
AGCTCTTGCTACTTTATTTAAAGCGAACAGAGATGTTGAATCCTGACGGAACGTATTTAAATTTAGTGTA
GTATAAATGAAAAGCTGGAATTTACCATAAAGAATCTCAACACAAATTCTGTGATTAAGTGTTGGGGAAA
ACCTTAAATTATCCTAACTACAGTTTAAGGTTTAAGCTCCGTATAATCACCCAACCCCCGTTTTCTTTCT
TCCCTCTCTACCCCTCCCCAGCTCCACCCCATAATGGATGCTCGGCTAGTTGCTTTTGCGAGGCCTTTGT
CTGAAGGATGCAAAATCTACGGATGCTAGCGAGGGGGGGAAGGGGGGAGAGATTACCTCATACCATGTCG
CTTGCACCAATCACCACTCTCCTGTCGCGGCTTCTCTGGGCAGACGGAGGGGTCTGGACCAACAGGAAAA
GGCCTTGGCCCATCCCCATGGTGACCGAGCTGTATATAAGGAGGCGCATCCGCCCAAGTGCCGCAGGTTC
TCTTACATCGACCGCTTAAGAGTCGCGCTGTAAGAAGCAACACCTCCTCCTCGCCTCCGCCATCCACCCG
GCAGCCGCGAAGCAGCAACGAATTCGCCACCATGCCTAAGAAGAAGAGGAAGGTTTACCCATACGATGTT
CCAGATTACGCTGGATCCTCTGAGCTGATTATTAGTGGTTCATCTGGTGGATTCCTGCGAAACATCGGCA
AAGAGTATCAGGAGGCCGCTGAAAACTTCATGAGGTTTATGAATGACCAGGGGGCGTACGCTCCTAACAC
TTTGAGGGATTTGAGGTTGGTCTTTCATAGCTGGGCCAGATGGTGCCATGCTCGGCAGCTTGCATGGTTT
CCAATTAGTCCTGAAATGGCACGCGAATACTTTCTTCAGTTGCACGATGCAGACCTGGCCTCCACTACCA
TCGACAAGCACTATGCTATGCTTAATATGCTTCTGTCCCACTGCGGACTGCCACCCTTGTCCGACGACAA
GTCAGTGAGTCTTGCCATGAGAAGAATTAGAAGAGAAGCCGCAACCGAAAAGGGTGAGAGGACAGGACAG
GCAATCCCCCTGCGCTGGGACGACCTGAAGCTGCTGGATGTGCTGCTCAGCAGGAGCGAGCGGCTGGTCG
ACCTGCGCAACAGGGCTTTCCTGTTCGTAGCCTATAACACCCTCATGAGAATGTCTGAAATATCACGCAT
CAGGGTTGGGGACTTGGATCAGACAGGAGACACAGTGACCCTGCACATCAGTCACACTAAGACAATCACC
ACAGCTGCGGGCCTTGACAAAGTGCTCTCCCGGCGAACCACAGCAGTGCTCAATGACTGGCTGGACGTCA
GTGGGCTTAGAGAACATCCAGACGCTGTGCTCTTCCCACCTATACACCGGTCAAACAAAGCCCGCATTAC
TACCACGCCCCTGACCGCCCCTGCCATGGAGAAGATTTTCAGTGATGCCTGGGTGCTGCTGAACAAACGG
GACGCCACCCCCAATAAAGGGAGGTATAGGACCTGGACCGGCCATTCCGCCAGGGTGGGTGCCGCAATAG
ACATGGCCGAGAAACAGGTGTCTATGGTCGAGATTATGCAGGAAGGGACATGGAAGAAGCCTGAAACACT
GATGCGGTATCTCAGAAGGGGCGGAGTGTCCGTGGGAGCCAATTCTCGACTGATGGATAGCTGAGTCAGA
TCTTTTTCCCTCTGCCAAAAATTATGGGGACATCATGAAGCCCCTTGAGCATCTGACTTCTGGCTAATAA
AGGAAATTTATTTTCATTGCAATAGTGTGTTGGAATTTTTTGTGTCTCTCACTCGGAAGGACATATGGGA
GGGCAAATCATTTAAAACATCAGAATGAGTATTTGGTTTAGAGTTTGGCAACATATGCCCATATGCTGGC
TGCCATGAACAAAGGTTGGCTATAAAGAGGTCATCAGTATATGAAACAGCCCCCTGCTGTCCATTCCTTA
TTCCATAGAAAAGCCTTGACTTGAGGTTAGATTTTTTTTATATTTTGTTTTGTGTTATTTTTTTCTTTAA
CATCCCTAAAATTTTCCTTACATGTTTTACTAGCCAGATTTTTCCTCCTCTCCTGACTACTCCCAGTCAT
AGCTGTCCCTCTTCTCTTATGGAGATCCCTCGACCTGCAGCCCAAGCTTGGCGTAATCATGGTCATAGCT
GTTTCCTGTGTGAAATTGTTATCCGCTCACAATTCCACACAACATACGAGCCGGAAGCATAAAGTGTAAA
GCCTGGGGTGCCTAATGAGTGAGCTAACTCACATTAATTGCGTTGCGCTCACTGCCCGCTTTCCAGTCGG
GAAACCTGTCGTGCCAGCGGATCCGCATCTCAATTAGTCAGCAACCATAGTCCCGCCCCTAACTCCGCCC
ATCCCGCCCCTAACTCCGCCCAGTTCCGCCCATTCTCCGCCCCATGGCTGACTAATTTTTTTTATTTATG
CAGAGGCCGAGGCCGCCTCGGCCTCTGAGCTATTCCAGAAGTAGTGAGGAGGCTTTTTTGGAGGCCTAGG
CTTTTGCAAAAAGCTAACTTGTTTATTGCAGCTTATAATGGTTACAAATAAAGCAATAGCATCACAAATT
TCACAAATAAAGCATTTTTTTCACTGCATTCTAGTTGTGGTTTGTCCAAACTCATCAATGTATCTTATCA
TGTCTGGATCCGCTGCATTAATGAATCGGCCAACGCGCGGGGAGAGGCGGTTTGCGTATTGGGCGCTCTT
CCGCTTCCTCGCTCACTGACTCGCTGCGCTCGGTCGTTCGGCTGCGGCGAGCGGTATCAGCTCACTCAAA
GGCGGTAATACGGTTATCCACAGAATCAGGGGATAACGCAGGAAAGAACATGTGAGCAAAAGGCCAGCAA
AAGGCCAGGAACCGTAAAAAGGCCGCGTTGCTGGCGTTTTTCCATAGGCTCCGCCCCCCTGACGAGCATC
ACAAAAATCGACGCTCAAGTCAGAGGTGGCGAAACCCGACAGGACTATAAAGATACCAGGCGTTTCCCCC
TGGAAGCTCCCTCGTGCGCTCTCCTGTTCCGACCCTGCCGCTTACCGGATACCTGTCCGCCTTTCTCCCT
TCGGGAAGCGTGGCGCTTTCTCATAGCTCACGCTGTAGGTATCTCAGTTCGGTGTAGGTCGTTCGCTCCA
AGCTGGGCTGTGTGCACGAACCCCCCGTTCAGCCCGACCGCTGCGCCTTATCCGGTAACTATCGTCTTGA
GTCCAACCCGGTAAGACACGACTTATCGCCACTGGCAGCAGCCACTGGTAACAGGATTAGCAGAGCGAGG
TATGTAGGCGGTGCTACAGAGTTCTTGAAGTGGTGGCCTAACTACGGCTACACTAGAAGAACAGTATTTG
GTATCTGCGCTCTGCTGAAGCCAGTTACCTTCGGAAAAAGAGTTGGTAGCTCTTGATCCGGCAAACAAAC
CACCGCTGGTAGCGGTGGTTTTTTTGTTTGCAAGCAGCAGATTACGCGCAGAAAAAAAGGATCTCAAGAA
GATCCTTTGATCTTTTCTACGGGGTCTGACGCTCAGTGGAACGAAAACTCACGTTAAGGGATTTTGGTCA
TGAGATTATCAAAAAGGATCTTCACCTAGATCCTTTTAAATTAAAAATGAAGTTTTAAATCAATCTAAAG
TATATATGAGTAAACTTGGTCTGACAGTTACCAATGCTTAATCAGTGAGGCACCTATCTCAGCGATCTGT
CTATTTCGTTCATCCATAGTTGCCTGACTCCCCGTCGTGTAGATAACTACGATACGGGAGGGCTTACCAT
CTGGCCCCAGTGCTGCAATGATACCGCGAGACCCACGCTCACCGGCTCCAGATTTATCAGCAATAAACCA
GCCAGCCGGAAGGGCCGAGCGCAGAAGTGGTCCTGCAACTTTATCCGCCTCCATCCAGTCTATTAATTGT
TGCCGGGAAGCTAGAGTAAGTAGTTCGCCAGTTAATAGTTTGCGCAACGTTGTTGCCATTGCTACAGGCA
TCGTGGTGTCACGCTCGTCGTTTGGTATGGCTTCATTCAGCTCCGGTTCCCAACGATCAAGGCGAGTTAC
ATGATCCCCCATGTTGTGCAAAAAAGCGGTTAGCTCCTTCGGTCCTCCGATCGTTGTCAGAAGTAAGTTG
GCCGCAGTGTTATCACTCATGGTTATGGCAGCACTGCATAATTCTCTTACTGTCATGCCATCCGTAAGAT
GCTTTTCTGTGACTGGTGAGTACTCAACCAAGTCATTCTGAGAATAGTGTATGCGGCGACCGAGTTGCTC
TTGCCCGGCGTCAATACGGGATAATACCGCGCCACATAGCAGAACTTTAAAAGTGCTCATCATTGGAAAA
CGTTCTTCGGGGCGAAAACTCTCAAGGATCTTACCGCTGTTGAGATCCAGTTCGATGTAACCCACTCGTG
CACCCAACTGATCTTCAGCATCTTTTACTTTCACCAGCGTTTCTGGGTGAGCAAAAACAGGAAGGCAAAA
TGCCGCAAAAAAGGGAATAAGGGCGACACGGAAATGTTGAATACTCATACTCTTCCTTTTTCAATATTAT
TGAAGCATTTATCAGGGTTATTGTCTCATGAGCGGATACATATTTGAATGTATTTAGAAAAATAAACAAA
TAGGGGTTCCGCG
